>Addgene plasmid #158898 | JGI_017989 | addgene full sequence | sequence record 316776 | Addgene NGS Result
TTTGTTTAACTTTAAGAAGGAGATATACCATGGGCAGCAGCCATCATCATCATCATCACAGCAGCGGCCT
GGTGCCGCGCGGCAGCCATATGGCTTTTCTTTCCGTTAATAATGTAGAAATAGTGGGGCTGGCGGCCGCT
GTTCCTAAAAATGTCGAGACGCTGGATAACCTTGAGTTTTTCGCCCCAGGAGAGGCGGAAAAAGTCATGG
CGTTGACTGGTATTAAAGAGCGGCGCATCGCACCCCGTGAAATGGTTTGTTCGGATTACTGCACTATCGC
AGCAGAAAAACTTATGGATGAGCTGAAGTGGGATAAGGAGTCGATCGATACTTTAGTCTATGTGAGCGTA
TCTCGTGATTATATAGAGCCGAATACAGCGACAGTAATTCAGGGTAAACTGGGCCTAAAGTCTGAGTGTA
TTACCTTCGACATTCCTATGGCATGTAGCGGTTATTGCTATGGACTGAGCATCGTTGCAAGCTTATTATC
ATCCGGCTGTATAAAACGGGCACTTCTCCTGGTGGGCGATACACCTAGTAAAATTATTTCTCCGTTGGAT
AAAACCTTATGGCCAATACATGGTGACGCAGGGACAGCAACAGCACTGGAATACAATATTTCAGCCAAAC
CCATGTACTTTAACCTGATGAGCGATGGAACACAGTTTAACGCTATTATTGCTCCTTCCAGCGGCGTTCG
TGAACCCATTACCATCGATTCGTTAAAGATCATCGAACTGGAACCGGGTATAGCGAGAAACAAAACTCAT
GTTGCAATGGATGGTATGGCGGTGTTTAGTTTTACTATAACTTCGGTACCGAAGTGTATTAAAAGTCTCT
GCGAACACTTTAATCTAGATATCCAAGATCTTGATTATCTGCTGCTCCATCAAGCGAATAAGTATATCGA
TGAGAAAATAAGGAAAAAGCTGAAAGTGTCGGAAGACAAAGTACCGTATTGCCTAGAGTACTTCGGAAAT
ACCAGCAGTGGTACGATCCCTATGACTATGGTTACACAGATTAGAGAGAAGCTGAGTAATAGCCAAAACC
GGATGGTTCTGTGCGGATTTGGCGCAGGACTTAGCTGGGCCTCGGTCTACATTGAAACGAAAGACATTAA
GGTGTTACCTTTAATAGAATACTAACTCGAGCACCACCACCACCACCACTGAGATCCGGCTGCTAACAAA
GCCCGAAAGGAAGCTGAGTTGGCTGCTGCCACCGCTGAGCAATAACTAGCATAACCCCTTGGGGCCTCTA
AACGGGTCTTGAGGGGTTTTTTGCTGAAAGGAGGAACTATATCCGGATTGGCGAATGGG
[124 nt withheld, positions 1320-1443]
C
[91 nt withheld, positions 1445-1535]
A
[49 nt withheld, positions 1537-1585]
CCTTTGACGTTGGAGTCCACGTTCTTT
[37 nt withheld, positions 1613-1649]
ACCCTATCTCGGTCTATTCTTTTGATTTATAAGGGATTTTGCCGATTTCGGCCTATTGGTTAAAAAATGA
GCTGATTTAACAAAAATTTAACGCGAATTTTAACAAAATATTAACGCTTACAATTTAGGTGGCACTTTTC
GGGGAAATGTGCGCGGAACCCCTATTTGTTTATTTTTCTAAATACATTCAAATATGTATCCGCTCATGAA
TTAATTCTTAGAAAAACTCATCGAGCATCAAATGAAACTGCAATTTATTCATATCAGGATTATCAATACC
ATATTTTTGAAAAAGCCGTTTCTGTAATGAAGGAGAAAACTCACCGAGGCAGTTCCATAGGATGGCAAGA
TCCTGGTATCGGTCTGCGATTCCGACTCGTCCAACATCAATACAACCTATTAATTTCCCCTCGTCAAAAA
TAAGGTTATCAAGTGAGAAATCACCATGAGTGACGACTGAATCCGGTGAGAATGGCAAAAGTTTATGCAT
TTCTTTCCAGACTTGTTCAACAGGCCAGCCATTACGCTCGTCATCAAAATCACTCGCATCAACCAAACCG
TTATTCATTCGTGATTGCGCCTGAGCGAGACGAAATACGCGATCGCTGTTAAAAGGACAATTACAAACAG
GAATCGAATGCAACCGGCGCAGGAACACTGCCAGCGCATCAACAATATTTTCACCTGAATCAGGATATTC
TTCTAATACCTGGAATGCTGTTTTCCCGGGGATCGCAGTGGTGAGTAACCATGCATCATCAGGAGTACGG
ATAAAATGCTTGATGGTCGGAAGAGGCATAAATTCCGTCAGCCAGTTTAGTCTGACCATCTCATCTGTAA
CATCATTGGCAACGCTACCTTTGCCATGTTTCAGAAACAACTCTGGCGCATCGGGCTTCCCATACAATCG
ATAGATTGTCGCACCTGATTGCCCGACATTATCGCGAGCCCATTTATACCCATATAAATCAGCATCCATG
TTGGAATTTAATCGCGGCCTAGAGCAAGACGTTTCCCGTTGAATATGGCTCATAACACCCCTTGTATTAC
TGTTTATGTAAGCAGACAGTTTTATTGTTCATGACCAAAATCCCTTAACGTGAGTTTTCGTTCCACTGAG
CGTCAGACCCCGTAGAAAAGATCAAAGGATCTTCTTGAGATCCTTTTTTTCTGCGCGTAATCTGCTGCTT
GCAAACAAAAAAACCACCGCTACCAGCGGTGGTTTGTTTGCCGGATCAAGAGCTACCAACTCTTTTTCCG
AAGGTAACTGGCTTCAGCAGAGCGCAGATACCAAATACTGTCCTTCTAGTGTAGCCGTAGTTAGGCCACC
ACTTCAAGAACTCTGTAGCACCGCCTACATACCTCGCTCTGCTAATCCTGTTACCAGTGGCTGCTGCCAG
TGGCGATAAGTCGTGTCTTACCGGGTTGGACTCAAGACGATAGTTACCGGATAAGGCGCAGCGGTCGGGC
TGAACGGGGGGTTCGTGCACACAGCCCAGCTTGGAGCGAACGACCTACACCGAACTGAGATACCTACAGC
GTGAGCTATGAGAAAGCGCCACGCTTCCCGAAGGGAGAAAGGCGGACAGGTATCCGGTAAGCGGCAGGGT
CGGAACAGGAGAGCGCACGAGGGAGCTTCCAGGGGGAAACGCCTGGTATCTTTATAGTCCTGTCGGGTTT
CGCCACCTCTGACTTGAGCGTCGATTTTTGTGATGCTCGTCAGGGGGGCGGAGCCTATGGAAAAACGCCA
GCAACGCGGCCTTTTTACGGTTCCTGGCCTTTTGCTGGCCTTTTGCTCACATGTTCTTTCCTGCGTTATC
CCCTGATTCTGTGGATAACCGTATTACCGCCTTTGAGTGAGCTGATACCGCTCGCCGCAGCCGAACGACC
GAGCGCAGCGAGTCAGTGAGCGAGGAAGCGGAAGAGCGCCTGATGCGGTATTTTCTCCTTACGCATCTGT
GCGGTATTTCACACCGCAATGGTGCACTCTCAGTACAATCTGCTCTGATGCCGCATAGTTAAGCCAGTAT
ACACTCCGCTATCGCTACGTGACTGGGTCATGGCTGCGCCCCGACACCCGCCAACACCCGCTGACGCGCC
CTGACGGGCTTGTCTGCTCCCGGCATCCGCTTACAGACAAGCTGTGACCGTCTCCGGGAGCTGCATGTGT
CAGAGGTTTTCACCGTCATCACCGAAACGCGCGAGGCAGCTGCGGTAAAGCTCATCAGCGTGGTCGTGAA
GCGATTCACAGATGTCTGCCTGTTCATCCGCGTCCAGCTCGTTGAGTTTCTCCAGAAGCGTTAATGTCTG
GCTTCTGATAAAGCGGGCCATGTTAAGGGCGGTTTTTTCCTGTTTGGTCACTGATGCCTCCGTGTAAGGG
GGATTTCTGTTCATGGGGGTAATGATACCGATGAAACGAGAGAGGATGCTCACGATACGGGTTACTGATG
ATGAACATGCCCGGTTACTGGAACGTTGTGAGGGTAAACAACTGGCGGTATGGATGCGGCGGGACCAGAG
AAAAATCACTCAGGGTCAATGCCAGCGCTTCGTTAATACAGATGTAGGTGTTCCACAGGGTAGCCAGCAG
CATCCTGCGATGCAGATCCGGAACATAATGGTGCAGGGCGCTGACTTCCGCGTTTCCAGACTTTACGAAA
CACGGAAACCGAAGACCATTCATGTTGTTGCTCAGGTCGCAGACGTTTTGCAGCAGCAGTCGCTTCACGT
TCGCTCGCGTATCGGTGATTCATTCTGCTAACCAGTAAGGCAACCCCGCCAGCCTAGCCGGGTCCTCAAC
GACAGGAGCACGATCATGCGCACCCGTGGGGCCGCCATGCCGGCGATAATGGCCTGCTTCTCGCCGAAAC
GTTTGGTGGCGGGACCAGTGACGAAGGCTTGAGCGAGGGCGTGCAAGATTCCGAATACCGCAAGCGACAG
GCCGATCATCGTCGCGCTCCAGCGAAAGCGGTCCTCGCCGAAAATGACCCAGAGCGCTGCCGGCACCTGT
CCTACGAGTTGCATGATAAAGAAGACAGTCATAAGTGCGGCGACGATAGTCATGCCCCGCGCCCACCGGA
AGGAGCTGACTGGGTTGAAGGCTCTCAAGGGCATCGGTCGAGATCCCGGTGCCTAATGAGTGAGCTAACT
TACATTAATTGCGTTGCGCTCACTGCCCGCTTTCCAGTCGGGAAACCTGTCGTGCCAGCTGCATTAATGA
ATCGGCCAACGCGCGGGGAGAGGCGGTTTGCGTATTGGGCGCCAGGGTGGTTTTTCTTTTCACCAGTGAG
ACGGGCAACAGCTGATTGCCCTTCACCGCCTGGCCCTGAGAGAGTTGCAGCAAGCGGTCCACGCTGGTTT
GCCCCAGCAGGCGAAAATCCTGTTTGATGGTGGTTAACGGCGGGATATAACATGAGCTGTCTTCGGTATC
GTCGTATCCCACTACCGAGATATCCGCACCAACGCGCAGCCCGGACTCGGTAATGGCGCGCATTGCGCCC
AGCGCCATCTGATCGTTGGCAACCAGCATCGCAGTGGGAACGATGCCCTCATTCAGCATTTGCATGGTTT
GTTGAAAACCGGACATGGCACTCCAGTCGCCTTCCCGTTCCGCTATCGGCTGAATTTGATTGCGAGTGAG
ATATTTATGCCAGCCAGCCAGACGCAGACGCGCCGAGACAGAACTTAATGGGCCCGCTAACAGCGCGATT
TGCTGGTGACCCAATGCGACCAGATGCTCCACGCCCAGTCGCGTACCGTCTTCATGGGAGAAAATAATAC
TGTTGATGGGTGTCTGGTCAGAGACATCAAGAAATAACGCCGGAACATTAGTGCAGGCAGCTTCCACAGC
AATGGCATCCTGGTCATCCAGCGGATAGTTAATGATCAGCCCACTGACGCGTTGCGCGAGAAGATTGTGC
ACCGCCGCTTTACAGGCTTCGACGCCGCTTCGTTCTACCATCGACACCACCACGCTGGCACCCAGTTGAT
CGGCGCGAGATTTAATCGCCGCGACAATTTGCGACGGCGCGTGCAGGGCCAGACTGGAGGTGGCAACGCC
AATCAGCAACGACTGTTTGCCCGCCAGTTGTTGTGCCACGCGGTTGGGAATGTAATTCAGCTCCGCCATC
GCCGCTTCCACTTTTTCCCGCGTTTTCGCAGAAACGTGGCTGGCCTGGTTCACCACGCGGGAAACGGTCT
GATAAGAGACACCGGCATACTCTGCGACATCGTATAACGTTACTGGTTTCACATTCACCACCCTGAATTG
ACTCTCTTCCGGGCGCTATCATGCCATACCGCGAAAGGTTTTGCGCCATTCGATGGTGTCCGGGATCTCG
ACGCTCTCCCTTATGCGACTCCTGCATTAGGAAGCAGCCCAGTAGTAGGTTGAGGCCGTTGAGCACCGCC
GCCGCAAGGAATGGTGCATGCAAGGAGATGGCGCCCAACAGTCCCCCGGCCACGGGGCCTGCCACCATAC
CCACGCCGAAACAAGCGCTCATGAGCCCGAAGTGGCGAGCCCGATCTTCCCCATCGGTGATGTCGGCGAT
ATAGGCGCCAGCAACCGCACCTGTGGCGCCGGTGATGCCGGCCACGATGCGTCCGGCGTAGAGGATCGAG
ATCTCGATCCCGCGAAATTAATACGACTCACTATAGGGGAATTGTGAGCGGATAACAATTCCCCTCTAGA
AATAAT
Features (pLannotate 1.2.2; 20 found; start..end, strand, type, name):
      1..23      +  RBS            RBS: efficient ribosome binding site from bacteriophage T7 gene 10 (Olins and Rangwala, 1989)
     42..58      +  CDS            capTEV™ (fragment): composite tag for in vivo biotinylation, TEV protease cleavage, and 6xHis tagging
     69..86      +  CDS            thrombin site: thrombin recognition and cleavage site
   1152..1169    +  CDS            9xHis (fragment): 9xHis affinity tag
   1179..1228    +  CDS            SET1 (fragment): solubility-enhancement tag derived from T7 phage gene 10B
   1236..1283    +  terminator     T7 terminator: transcription terminator for bacteriophage T7 RNA polymerase
   1320..1748    +  rep_origin     f1 ori (sequence partly withheld): f1 bacteriophage origin of replication; arrow indicates direction of (+) strand synthesis
   1801..1858    +  promoter       AmpR promoter (fragment): bla
   1867..2682    -  CDS            KanR: aminoglycoside phosphotransferase; aph(3')-Ia; confers resistance to kanamycin in bacteria or G418 (Geneticin®) in eukaryotes
   2804..3392    +  rep_origin     ori: high-copy-number ColE1/pMB1/pBR322/pUC origin of replication
   3578..3717    -  misc_feature   bom: basis of mobility region from pBR322
   3819..4010    -  CDS            rop: Rop protein, which maintains plasmids at low copy number; rop
   4027..4407    +  CDS            YPB1_ECOLX: Protein predicted: Swiss-Prot protein existence level 4. From Escherichia coli.
   4479..4770    -  CDS            TcR (fragment): tetracycline efflux protein; tet; confers resistance to tetracycline
   4785..4806    -  protein_bind   CAP binding site: CAP binding activates transcription in the presence of cAMP. E. coli catabolite activator protein
   4819..5901    -  CDS            lacI: lac repressor; lacI; The lac repressor binds to the lac operator to inhibit transcription in E. coli. This inhibition can be relieved by adding lactose or isopropyl-β-D-thiogalactopyranoside (IPTG).
   5902..5979    -  promoter       lacI promoter: lacI
   5987..6266    -  CDS            TcR (fragment): tetracycline efflux protein; tet; confers resistance to tetracycline
   6288..6306    +  promoter       T7 promoter: promoter for bacteriophage T7 RNA polymerase
   6307..6331    +  protein_bind   lac operator: The lac repressor binds to the lac operator to inhibit transcription in E. coli. This inhibition can be relieved by adding lactose or isopropyl-β-D-thiogalactopyranoside (IPTG). lac repressor encoded by lacI
