[The description below was written by a language model from this plasmid's Addgene catalogue record and pLannotate feature annotations shown in this document.]
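Description:
JGI_017989 is a bacterial T7 expression plasmid built on the pET28b backbone, carrying a synthetic open reading frame designated WP_073399371_1 (also listed as Batch220_p041) that was inserted by Gibson assembly into the NdeI/XhoI-opened vector. The insert name looks like a protein database accession, but the record does not say what protein it encodes, what organism it was modelled on, or what activity it has. The only stated context is a programme on hydrocarbon structures for fuels and chemicals. The sequenced plasmid is 6,345 nt, and the insert itself is unannotated, occupying the gap of roughly a kilobase between the N-terminal tag region and the downstream His-tag sequence.

Expression is driven by a T7 promoter followed directly by a lac operator and the phage T7 gene 10 ribosome binding site, with a T7 terminator closing the unit. The plasmid's own lacI gene, under its native promoter, supplies repressor, so transcription should require a host providing T7 RNA polymerase and be inducible with IPTG. Upstream of the insert, the annotation picks up a short His-tag-like fragment and a thrombin cleavage site, consistent with the usual pET28 cleavable N-terminal His tag. A second His-tag fragment lies downstream, though the record does not show whether it is translated in frame or preceded by a stop codon. The small "capTEV", "9xHis", "SET1" and tetracycline-resistance hits are partial matches to ordinary backbone sequence rather than functional elements.

Propagation in E. coli relies on a pBR322-type ori accompanied by the bom and rop regions, with kanamycin selection from the aph(3')-Ia gene. The catalogue lists it as high copy. An f1 origin is also present, allowing single-stranded DNA production.
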