Addgene plasmid #158898: JGI_017989
Purpose: Hydrocarbon Structures for Fuels and Chemicals
Depositing lab: Joint Genome Institute.
Backbone
  Vector backbone: pET28b
  Vector type: Synthetic Biology
Growth in bacteria
  Bacterial resistance: Kanamycin, 50 μg/mL
  Growth temperature: 37°C
  Growth strain: Top10
  Copy number: High Copy
Gene/Insert
  Gene/Insert name: WP_073399371_1 (alt name: Batch220_p041)
  Species: Synthetic
  Cloning method: Gibson Cloning
Terms and licenses: Academic/Nonprofit Terms; Industry Terms: Not Available to Industry
Depositor comments: pET28b_NdeIXhoI vector with WP_073399371_1 insert, JGI ICE Registry: https://registry.jgi.doe.gov/entry/17989
How to cite: JGI_017989 was a gift from Joint Genome Institute (Addgene plasmid # 158898 ; http://n2t.net/addgene:158898 ; RRID:Addgene_158898)
